>Addgene plasmid #21738 | pBS-AMVpl | addgene partial sequence | sequence record 27514 | 21738 with M13pUC-fwd
GACTCACTATAGGGCGAATTGGAGCTCGTTTTTATTTTTAATTTTCTTTCAAATACTTCCACCATGGCCA
CCGCGGTGGCGGCCGTCTAGAACTAGTGGATCCCCCGGGCTGCAGGAATTCGATCAGATCTGATCAAGCT
TATCGATACCGTCGACCTCGAGGGGGGGCCCAAAAAAAAAAAAAAAAAAAAAAAAAAAAAAAAAAAAAAA
AAAAGCGGCCGCGGTACCAGCTTTTGTTCCCTTTAGTGAGGGTTAATTTCGAGCTTGGCGTAATCATGGT
CATAGCTGTTTCCTGTGTGAAATTGTTATCCGCTCACAATTCCACACAACATACGAGCCGGAAGCATAAA
GTGTAAAGCCTGGGGTGCCTAATGAGTGAGCTAACTAACATTAATTGCGTTGCGCTCACTGCCCGCTTTC
CAGTCGGGAAACCTGTCGTGCCAGCTGCATTAATGAATCGGCCAACGCGCGGGGAGAGGCGGTTTGCGTA
TTGGGCGCTCTTCCGCTTCCTCGCTCACTGACTCGCTGCGCTCGGTCGTTCGGCTGCGGCGAGCGGTATC
AGCTCACTCAAAGGCGGTAATACGGTTATCCACAGAATCAGGGGATAACGCAGG
