[The description below was written by a language model from this plasmid's Addgene catalogue record.]
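Description:
pBS-AMVpl is a small cloning and transcription vector built on the Stratagene pBluescript KS+ phagemid backbone (recorded as 2964 bp without insert). It is catalogued as a bacterial expression vector and is propagated in E. coli as a high-copy plasmid under ampicillin selection. No feature table accompanies the record. The elements usually associated with pBluescript KS+ (a pUC-type origin, an f1 origin, the lacZα/multiple cloning site region and flanking phage T3 and T7 promoters) can therefore only be presumed from the backbone name, not confirmed for this construct.

The insert, named AMV-pA50, is only 96 bp long and was introduced by restriction cloning between SacI and NcoI, both of which remain intact. The record does not define the insert further. The name suggests a short AMV-derived leader, most likely the alfalfa mosaic virus 5′ untranslated region often used to enhance translation, together with a poly(A) tract of about 50 residues, but this reading is an inference from the name. On that reading, the retained NcoI site, which contains an ATG, would allow a coding sequence to be joined at its start codon, so that transcripts carry a translation-enhancing leader and a built-in poly(A) tail.

The "pl" in the plasmid name may denote a polylinker version, though the record does not say so. The associated publication concerns gating of nicotinic receptor channels. This fits use of the vector as an empty scaffold for making in vitro transcribed mRNA of receptor subunits for heterologous expression, although the record does not state the intended application explicitly.
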