Addgene plasmid #21738: pBS-AMVpl
Depositing lab: Henry Lester. Depositing organization: California Institute of Technology. Publication: Channel gating governed symmetrically by conserved leucine residues in the M2 domain of nicotinic receptors. Labarca C, Nowak MW, Zhang H, Tang L, Deshpande P, Lester HA. Nature. 1995 Aug 10. 376(6540):514-6. 10.1038/376514a0 PubMed 7637783.
Backbone
  Vector backbone: pBluescript KS+
  Backbone manufacturer: Stratagene
  Backbone size w/o insert (bp): 2964
  Vector type: Bacterial Expression
Growth in bacteria
  Bacterial resistance: Ampicillin, 100 μg/mL
  Growth temperature: 37°C
  Growth strain: DH5alpha
  Copy number: High Copy
Gene/Insert
  Gene/Insert name: AMV-pA50
  Insert size (bp): 96
  Cloning method: Restriction Enzyme; 5′ cloning site SacI (not destroyed); 3′ cloning site NcoI (not destroyed)
  Sequencing primers: 5′ M13for20
Terms and licenses: Academic/Nonprofit Terms; Industry Terms: Not Available to Industry
How to cite: pBS-AMVpl was a gift from Henry Lester (Addgene plasmid # 21738 ; http://n2t.net/addgene:21738 ; RRID:Addgene_21738)
